Addgene plasmid #225530: pHM131
Purpose: Encodes destablized mCherry under IBRE4 promoter, and constitutive BFP
Depositing lab: Jared Toettcher. Depositing organization: Princeton University. Publication: Recording morphogen signals reveals mechanisms underlying gastruloid symmetry breaking. McNamara HM, Solley SC, Adamson B, Chan MM, Toettcher JE. Nat Cell Biol. 2024 Oct 2. doi: 10.1038/s41556-024-01521-9. PubMed 39358450.
Backbone
  Vector backbone: piggyBac
  Vector type: Mammalian Expression
Growth in bacteria
  Bacterial resistance: Ampicillin, 100 μg/mL
  Growth temperature: 37°C
  Growth strain: DH5alpha
  Copy number: Unknown
Gene/Insert 1
  Gene/Insert name: mCherry
Gene/Insert 2
  Gene/Insert name: BFP
Terms and licenses: Academic/Nonprofit Terms; Industry Terms: Not Available to Industry
Depositor comments: Please visit https://doi.org/10.1101/2023.06.02.543474 for bioRxiv preprint.
How to cite: pHM131 was a gift from Jared Toettcher (Addgene plasmid # 225530 ; http://n2t.net/addgene:225530 ; RRID:Addgene_225530)
