[The description below was written by a language model from this plasmid's Addgene catalogue record and pLannotate feature annotations shown in this document.]
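Description:
pHM131 is a mammalian expression plasmid described as built on a piggyBac transposon backbone, carrying a signalling-responsive red reporter alongside a constitutive blue marker. It is propagated in E. coli through a high-copy ColE1/pUC-type origin and selected with ampicillin via the β-lactamase gene. Residual bom, rop, lacI and lac promoter/operator fragments are cloning-vector remnants with no evident role in the design. The automated feature table does not annotate piggyBac terminal repeats, so the transposon ends are known only from the catalogue entry. No mammalian drug-selection marker is annotated.

The reporter cassette begins with a synthetic polyadenylation signal and an RNA polymerase II pause site, a standard arrangement that blocks read-through transcription from upstream sequences and keeps background low. An unannotated stretch follows, then a minimal TATA-box promoter. This is presumably where the IBRE4 response elements named in the catalogue lie, although the table does not mark them. The minimal promoter drives mCherry fused at its C terminus to a region matched to the mouse ornithine decarboxylase degradation domain (annotated as a d2EYFP fragment). This domain shortens the protein's half-life, so red fluorescence tracks current promoter activity rather than accumulated signal. An SV40 polyadenylation signal lies downstream, annotated on the opposite strand. A separate SV40 enhancer/early promoter drives TagBFP, giving constitutive blue fluorescence that identifies cells carrying the construct and could serve as a normalisation reference.

The associated publication concerns recording morphogen signals during gastruloid symmetry breaking, which suggests use as a live pathway-activity reporter, presumably integrated into the genome by piggyBac transposase supplied separately. The record does not state which pathway IBRE4 responds to.
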