Features (pLannotate 1.2.2; 18 found; start..end, strand, type, name):
    368..416     +  polyA_signal   poly(A) signal: synthetic polyadenylation signal
    430..521     +  misc_feature   pause site: RNA polymerase II transcriptional pause signal from the human α2 globin gene
   1095..1126    +  promoter       minP: minimal TATA-box promoter with low basal activity
   1188..1895    +  CDS            mCherry: mCherry is a basic (constitutively fluorescent) red fluorescent protein published in 2004, derived from Discosoma sp.. It is reported to be a very rapidly-maturing monomer with low acid sensitivity.
   1874..2022    +  CDS            d2EYFP (fragment): EYFP destabilized by residues 422-461 of mouse ornithine decarboxylase, giving an in vivo half-life of ~2 hours mammalian codon-optimized
   2068..2189    -  polyA_signal   SV40 poly(A) signal: SV40 polyadenylation signal
   2275..2295    +  LTR            3' LTR (ΔU3) (fragment): self-inactivating 3' long terminal repeat (LTR) from HIV-1
   2311..2640    +  promoter       SV40 promoter: SV40 enhancer and early promoter
   2650..3348    +  CDS            TagBFP: TagBFP is a basic (constitutively fluorescent) blue fluorescent protein published in 2008, derived from Entacmaea quadricolor. It is reported to be a very rapidly-maturing monomer with very low acid sensitivity.
   3733..3832    -  misc_feature   bom (fragment): basis of mobility region from pBR322
   3934..3969    -  CDS            rop (fragment): Rop protein, which maintains plasmids at low copy number; rop
   4064..4168    +  promoter       AmpR promoter: bla
   4169..5029    +  CDS            AmpR: β-lactamase; bla; confers resistance to ampicillin, carbenicillin, and related antibiotics
   5200..5788    +  rep_origin     ori: high-copy-number ColE1/pMB1/pBR322/pUC origin of replication
   5971..6063    +  CDS            lacI (fragment): lac repressor; lacI; The lac repressor binds to the lac operator to inhibit transcription in E. coli. This inhibition can be relieved by adding lactose or isopropyl-β-D-thiogalactopyranoside (IPTG).
   6076..6097    +  protein_bind   CAP binding site: CAP binding activates transcription in the presence of cAMP. E. coli catabolite activator protein
   6112..6142    +  promoter       lac promoter: promoter for the E. coli lac operon
   6150..6166    +  protein_bind   lac operator: The lac repressor binds to the lac operator to inhibit transcription in E. coli. This inhibition can be relieved by adding lactose or isopropyl-β-D-thiogalactopyranoside (IPTG). lac repressor encoded by lacI
>Addgene plasmid #225530 | pHM131 | addgene full sequence | sequence record 453875 | Addgene NGS Result
TTAACCCTAGAAAGATAGTCTGCGTAAAATTGACGCATGCATTCTTGAAATATTGCTCTCTCTTTCTAAA
TAGCGCGAATCCGTCGCTGTGCATTTAGGACATCTCAGTCGCCGCTTGGAGCTCCCGTGAGGCGTGCTTG
TCAATGCGGTAAGTGTCACTGATTTTGAACTATAACGACCGCGTGAGTCAAAATGACGCATGATTATCTT
TTACGTGACTTTTAAGATTTAACTCATACGATAATTATATTGTTATTTCATGTTCTACTTACGTGATAAC
TTATTATATATATATTTTCTTGTTATAGATATCAACTAGAATGCTAGCATGGGCCCAGATCTCCGAGGAG
GTACTTGGAGCGGCCGCAATAAAATATCTTTATTTTCATTACATCTGTGTGTTGGTTTTTTGTGTGAATC
GATAGTACTAACATACGCTCTCCATCAAAACAAAACGAAACAAAACAAACTAGCAAAATAGGCTGTCCCC
AGTGCAAGTGCAGGTGCCAGAACATTTCTCTATCGATAGGTACCGAGCTCGGCCGCAGACGTGGAGGAGC
AGAGCGCCGAGGCTGGCGCCAGGCGGCCTCTTTTGTTTATCTGACAGCTAAATATCAAGGCAATCACCGC
CTCGCGGCCCTGCCTCCAACCCCCACAGCTAAGACAAACAGACGCGTGGCCGCAGACGTGGAGGAGCAGA
GCGCCGAGGCTGGCGCCAGGCGGCCTCTTTTGTTTATCTGACAGCTAAATATCAAGGCAATCACCGCCTC
GCGGCCCTGCCTCCAACCCCCACAGCTAAGACAAACAGCCCGGGGGCCGCAGACGTGGAGGAGCAGAGCG
CCGAGGCTGGCGCCAGGCGGCCTCTTTTGTTTATCTGACAGCTAAATATCAAGGCAATCACCGCCTCGCG
GCCCTGCCTCCAACCCCCACAGCTAAGACAAACAGACGCGTGGCCGCAGACGTGGAGGAGCAGAGCGCCG
AGGCTGGCGCCAGGCGGCCTCTTTTGTTTATCTGACAGCTAAATATCAAGGCAATCACCGCCTCGCGGCC
CTGCCTCCAACCCCCACAGCTAAGACAAACAGAGATCTAGACTCTAGAGGGTATATAATGGAAGCTCGAA
TTCCAGCTTGGCATTCCGGTACTGTTGGTAAAAAGCTTGGCATTCCGGTACTGTTGGTAAAGCCACCATG
GTGAGCAAGGGCGAGGAGGATAACATGGCCATCATCAAGGAGTTCATGCGCTTCAAGGTGCACATGGAGG
GCTCCGTGAACGGCCACGAGTTCGAGATCGAGGGCGAGGGCGAGGGCCGCCCCTACGAGGGCACCCAGAC
CGCCAAGCTGAAGGTGACCAAGGGTGGCCCCCTGCCCTTCGCCTGGGACATCCTGTCCCCTCAGTTCATG
TACGGCTCCAAGGCCTACGTGAAGCACCCCGCCGACATCCCCGACTACTTGAAGCTGTCCTTCCCCGAGG
GCTTCAAGTGGGAGCGCGTGATGAACTTCGAGGACGGCGGCGTGGTGACCGTGACCCAGGACTCCTCCCT
GCAGGACGGCGAGTTCATCTACAAGGTGAAGCTGCGCGGCACCAACTTCCCCTCCGACGGCCCCGTAATG
CAGAAGAAGACCATGGGCTGGGAGGCCTCCTCCGAGCGGATGTACCCCGAGGACGGCGCCCTGAAGGGCG
AGATCAAGCAGAGGCTGAAGCTGAAGGACGGCGGCCACTACGACGCTGAGGTCAAGACCACCTACAAGGC
CAAGAAGCCCGTGCAGCTGCCCGGCGCCTACAACGTCAACATCAAGTTGGACATCACCTCCCACAACGAG
GACTACACCATCGTGGAACAGTACGAACGCGCCGAGGGCCGCCACTCCACCGGCGGCATGGACGAGCTGT
ACAAGAAGCTTAGCCATGGCTTCCCGCCGGAGGTGGAGGAGCAGGATGATGGCACGCTGCCCATGTCTTG
TGCCCAGGAGAGCGGGATGGACCGTCACCCTGCAGCCTGTGCTTCTGCTAGGATCAATGTGTGATAATTC
TAGAGTCGGGGCGGCCGGCCGCTTCGAGCAGACATGATAAGATACATTGATGAGTTTGGACAAACCACAA
CTAGAATGCAGTGAAAAAAATGCTTTATTTGTGAAATTTGTGATGCTATTGCTTTATTTGTAACCATTAT
AAGCTGCAATAAACAAGTTAACAACAACAATTGCATTCATTTTATGTTTCAGGTTCAGGGGGAGGTGTGG
GAGGCCTCGACCAAGGCAGCTGTAGATCTTAGCCATCTGCTTTTTGCTTGTACTGTCGACCCTGTGGAAT
GTGTGTCAGTTAGGGTGTGGAAAGTCCCCAGGCTCCCCAGCAGGCAGAAGTATGCAAAGCATGCATCTCA
ATTAGTCAGCAACCAGGTGTGGAAAGTCCCCAGGCTCCCCAGCAGGCAGAAGTATGCAAAGCATGCATCT
CAATTAGTCAGCAACCATAGTCCCGCCCCTAACTCCGCCCATCCCGCCCCTAACTCCGCCCAGTTCCGCC
CATTCTCCGCCCCATGGCTGACTAATTTTTTTTATTTATGCAGAGGCCGAGGCCGCCTCGGCCTCTGAGC
TATTCCAGAAGTAGTGAGGAGGCTTTTTTGGAGGCCTAGGCTTTTGCAAAAAGCTTACCATGAGCGAGCT
GATTAAGGAGAACATGCACATGAAGCTGTACATGGAGGGCACCGTGGACAACCATCACTTCAAGTGCACA
TCCGAGGGCGAAGGCAAGCCCTACGAGGGCACCCAGACCATGAGAATCAAGGTGGTCGAGGGCGGCCCTC
TCCCCTTCGCCTTCGACATCCTGGCTACTAGCTTCCTCTACGGCAGCAAGACCTTCATCAACCACACCCA
GGGCATCCCCGACTTCTTCAAGCAGTCCTTCCCTGAGGGCTTCACATGGGAGAGAGTCACCACATACGAA
GACGGGGGCGTGCTGACCGCTACCCAGGACACCAGCCTCCAGGACGGCTGCCTCATCTACAACGTCAAGA
TCAGAGGGGTGAACTTCACATCCAACGGCCCTGTGATGCAGAAGAAAACACTCGGCTGGGAGGCCTTCAC
CGAGACGCTGTACCCCGCTGACGGCGGCCTGGAAGGCAGAAACGACATGGCCCTGAAGCTCGTGGGCGGG
AGCCATCTGATCGCAAACATCAAGACCACATATAGATCCAAGAAACCCGCTAAGAACCTCAAGATGCCTG
GCGTCTACTATGTGGACTACAGACTGGAAAGAATCAAGGAGGCCAACAACGAGACCTACGTCGAGCAGCA
CGAGGTGGCAGTGGCCAGATACTGCGACCTCCCTAGCAAACTGGGGCACAAGCTTAATGCGGCCGCAACT
CCCACCTGCAACATGCGTGACTAACGCCCGCCCCACGACCCGCAGCGCCCGACCGAAAGGAGCGCACGAC
CCCATGCATCGATACTAGTTAAAAGTTTTGTTACTTTATAGAAGAAATTTTGAGTTTTTGTTTTTTTTTA
ATAAATAAATAAACATAAATAAATTGTTTGTTGAATTTATTATTAGTATGTAAGTGTAAATATAATAAAA
CTTAATATCTATTCAAATTAATAAATAAACCTCGATATACAGACCGATAAAACACATGCGTCAATTTTAC
GCATGATTATCTTTAACGTACGTCACAATATGATTATCTTTCTAGGGTTAATCTAGTATACGCGTATGCG
GCCGCTTAATTAATCCATGGCGCCTGATGCGGTATTTTCTCCTTACGCATCTGTGCGGTATTTCACACCG
CATATGGTGCACTCTCAGTACAATCTGCTCTGATGCCGCATAGTTAAGCCAGCCCCGACACCCGCCAACA
CCCGCTGACGCGCCCTGACGGGCTTGTCTGCTCCCGGCATCCGCTTACAGACAAGCTGTGACCGTCTCCG
GGAGCTGCATGTGTCAGAGGTTTTCACCGTCATCACCGAAACGCGCGAGACGAAAGGGCCTCGTGATACG
CCTATTTTTATAGGTTAATGTCATGATAATAATGGTTTCTTAGACGTCAGGTGGCACTTTTCGGGGAAAT
GTGCGCGGAACCCCTATTTGTTTATTTTTCTAAATACATTCAAATATGTATCCGCTCATGAGACAATAAC
CCTGATAAATGCTTCAATAATATTGAAAAAGGAAGAGTATGAGTATTCAACATTTCCGTGTCGCCCTTAT
TCCCTTTTTTGCGGCATTTTGCCTTCCTGTTTTTGCTCACCCAGAAACGCTGGTGAAAGTAAAAGATGCT
GAAGATCAGTTGGGTGCACGAGTGGGTTACATCGAACTGGATCTCAACAGCGGTAAGATCCTTGAGAGTT
TTCGCCCCGAAGAACGTTTTCCAATGATGAGCACTTTTAAAGTTCTGCTATGTGGCGCGGTATTATCCCG
TATTGACGCCGGGCAAGAGCAACTCGGTCGCCGCATACACTATTCTCAGAATGACTTGGTTGAGTACTCA
CCAGTCACAGAAAAGCATCTTACGGATGGCATGACAGTAAGAGAATTATGCAGTGCTGCCATAACCATGA
GTGATAACACTGCGGCCAACTTACTTCTGACAACGATCGGAGGACCGAAGGAGCTAACCGCTTTTTTGCA
CAACATGGGGGATCATGTAACTCGCCTTGATCGTTGGGAACCGGAGCTGAATGAAGCCATACCAAACGAC
GAGCGTGACACCACGATGCCTGTAGCAATGGCAACAACGTTGCGCAAACTATTAACTGGCGAACTACTTA
CTCTAGCTTCCCGGCAACAATTAATAGACTGGATGGAGGCGGATAAAGTTGCAGGACCACTTCTGCGCTC
GGCCCTTCCGGCTGGCTGGTTTATTGCTGATAAATCTGGAGCCGGTGAGCGTGGGTCTCGCGGTATCATT
GCAGCACTGGGGCCAGATGGTAAGCCCTCCCGTATCGTAGTTATCTACACGACGGGGAGTCAGGCAACTA
TGGATGAACGAAATAGACAGATCGCTGAGATAGGTGCCTCACTGATTAAGCATTGGTAACTGTCAGACCA
AGTTTACTCATATATACTTTAGATTGATTTAAAACTTCATTTTTAATTTAAAAGGATCTAGGTGAAGATC
CTTTTTGATAATCTCATGACCAAAATCCCTTAACGTGAGTTTTCGTTCCACTGAGCGTCAGACCCCGTAG
AAAAGATCAAAGGATCTTCTTGAGATCCTTTTTTTCTGCGCGTAATCTGCTGCTTGCAAACAAAAAAACC
ACCGCTACCAGCGGTGGTTTGTTTGCCGGATCAAGAGCTACCAACTCTTTTTCCGAAGGTAACTGGCTTC
AGCAGAGCGCAGATACCAAATACTGTTCTTCTAGTGTAGCCGTAGTTAGGCCACCACTTCAAGAACTCTG
TAGCACCGCCTACATACCTCGCTCTGCTAATCCTGTTACCAGTGGCTGCTGCCAGTGGCGATAAGTCGTG
TCTTACCGGGTTGGACTCAAGACGATAGTTACCGGATAAGGCGCAGCGGTCGGGCTGAACGGGGGGTTCG
TGCACACAGCCCAGCTTGGAGCGAACGACCTACACCGAACTGAGATACCTACAGCGTGAGCTATGAGAAA
GCGCCACGCTTCCCGAAGGGAGAAAGGCGGACAGGTATCCGGTAAGCGGCAGGGTCGGAACAGGAGAGCG
CACGAGGGAGCTTCCAGGGGGAAACGCCTGGTATCTTTATAGTCCTGTCGGGTTTCGCCACCTCTGACTT
GAGCGTCGATTTTTGTGATGCTCGTCAGGGGGGCGGAGCCTATGGAAAAACGCCAGCAACGCGGCCTTTT
TACGGTTCCTGGCCTTTTGCTGGCCTTTTGCTCACATGTTCTTTCCTGCGTTATCCCCTGATTCTGTGGA
TAACCGTATTACCGCCTTTGAGTGAGCTGATACCGCTCGCCGCAGCCGAACGACCGAGCGCAGCGAGTCA
GTGAGCGAGGAAGCGGAAGAGCGCCCAATACGCAAACCGCCTCTCCCCGCGCGTTGGCCGATTCATTAAT
GCAGCTGGCACGACAGGTTTCCCGACTGGAAAGCGGGCAGTGAGCGCAACGCAATTAATGTGAGTTAGCT
CACTCATTAGGCACCCCAGGCTTTACACTTTATGCTTCCGGCTCGTATGTTGTGTGGAATTGTGAGCGGA
TAACAATTTCACACAGGAAACAGCTATGACCATGATTACGCCGGGGCGCGCCATTCTAGA
